Addgene plasmid #103812: pCIBN-hTRF2-tagRFP-T
Purpose: BLInCR 'Localizer' construct that marks telomeres and is targeted by a PHR-tagged effector upon illumination with blue light; can be visualized without triggering PHR recruitment
Depositing lab: Karsten Rippe. Depositing organization: Deutsches Krebsforschungszentrum (DKFZ). Publication: Real-time observation of light-controlled transcription in living cells. Rademacher A, Erdel F, Trojanowski J, Schumacher S, Rippe K. J Cell Sci. 2017 Dec 15;130(24):4213-4224. doi: 10.1242/jcs.205534. Epub 2017 Nov 9. PubMed 29122982.
Backbone
  Vector backbone: pEGFP-C1
  Backbone manufacturer: Clontech
  Backbone size w/o insert (bp): 3932
  Vector type: Mammalian Expression
  Selectable markers: Neomycin (select with G418)
Growth in bacteria
  Bacterial resistance: Kanamycin, 50 μg/mL
  Growth temperature: 37°C
  Growth strain: DH5alpha
  Copy number: High Copy
Gene/Insert
  Gene/Insert name: CIBN-hTRF2-tagRFP-T (alt name: N-terminus of CIB1)
  Species: H. sapiens (human), A. thaliana (mustard weed)
  Insert size (bp): 2751
  Mutation: hTRF2: deletion of amino acids 1-42 and 476 compared to NP_005643.2
  Entrez Gene: CIB1 (a.k.a. AT4G34530, T4L20.110, T4L20_110, cryptochrome-interacting basic-helix-loop-helix 1); TERF2 (a.k.a. TRBF2, TRF2)
  Promoter: CMV
  Cloning method: Restriction Enzyme; 5′ cloning site NheI (not destroyed); 3′ cloning site BamHI (not destroyed)
  Sequencing primers: 5′ CMV-F
Terms and licenses: Academic/Nonprofit Terms; Industry Terms: Not Available to Industry
Depositor comments: EGFP was cut out from the backbone (NheI/BamHI cuts)
How to cite: pCIBN-hTRF2-tagRFP-T was a gift from Karsten Rippe (Addgene plasmid # 103812 ; http://n2t.net/addgene:103812 ; RRID:Addgene_103812)
