[The description below was written by a language model from this plasmid's Addgene catalogue record and pLannotate feature annotations shown in this document.]
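Description:
pCIBN-hTRF2-tagRFP-T is a 6,683 bp mammalian expression plasmid built on the Clontech pEGFP-C1 backbone, from which the EGFP coding sequence was removed with NheI and BamHI and replaced by a roughly 2.75 kb fusion insert. It is propagated in E. coli at high copy from a ColE1/pUC-type origin and also carries an f1 origin. A single Tn5 NeoR/KanR gene serves both hosts. The bacterial bla promoter drives it for kanamycin selection, and the SV40 enhancer/early promoter, with an HSV TK polyadenylation signal, drives it for G418 selection in mammalian cells. The depositor and sequencing-derived records carry the same features in the same order, offset by only a few bases. Short hits to ble, SV40 large T antigen and the bGH poly(A) signal appear to be backbone remnants rather than functional parts.

The payload is one open reading frame under the CMV immediate early enhancer and promoter, terminated by the SV40 poly(A) signal. It joins CIBN (the N-terminal portion of Arabidopsis thaliana CIB1), human TRF2 (TERF2) lacking amino acids 1-42 and 476 relative to the reference protein, and the red fluorescent protein tagRFP-T. TRF2 binds double-stranded telomeric repeats and so anchors the fusion at telomeres. CIBN binds the photolyase homology region (PHR) of cryptochrome 2 once that domain has absorbed blue light.

The plasmid acts as a "localizer" in the BLInCR system: blue-light illumination recruits a co-expressed PHR-tagged effector to telomeres. The red tag lets the localizer be imaged without triggering PHR recruitment. The system was developed for real-time observation of light-controlled processes such as transcription in living cells.
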