Features (pLannotate 1.2.2; 15 found; start..end, strand, type, name):
     61..364     +  enhancer       CMV enhancer: human cytomegalovirus immediate early enhancer
    365..568     +  promoter       CMV promoter: human cytomegalovirus (CMV) immediate early promoter
    603..1112    +  CDS            CIBN: N-terminal portion of the CIB1 transcription factor from Arabidopsis thaliana binds to CRY2 (cryptochrome 2) that has absorbed blue light (Kennedy et al., 2010)
   1125..2618    +  CDS            TERF2 (fragment) (sequence partly withheld): TERF2_HUMAN - Also known as TRBF2, TRF2. Experimental evidence at protein level: Swiss-Prot protein existence level 1. Binds the telomeric double-stranded 5'-TTAGGG-3' repeat and plays a central role in telomere maintenance and protection against end-to-end fusion of chromosomes. In addition to its telomeric DNA- binding role, required to recruit a number of factors and enzymes required for telomere protection, including the shelterin complex, TERF2IP/RAP1 and DCLRE1B/Apollo. Component of the shelterin complex (telosome) that is involved in the regulation of telomere length and protection. She
   2628..3339    +  CDS            TagRFP (fragment): monomeric derivative of red fluorescent protein from Entacmaea quadricolor (Merzlyak et al., 2007) mammalian codon-optimized
   3364..3448    +  CDS            large T antigen (fragment): large T antigen from SV40 (simian virus 40)
   3471..3592    +  polyA_signal   SV40 poly(A) signal: SV40 polyadenylation signal
   3626..4054    -  rep_origin     f1 ori (sequence partly withheld): f1 bacteriophage origin of replication; arrow indicates direction of (+) strand synthesis
   4081..4185    +  promoter       AmpR promoter: bla
   4187..4544    +  promoter       SV40 promoter: SV40 enhancer and early promoter
   4579..5373    +  CDS            NeoR/KanR: aminoglycoside phosphotransferase from Tn5; aph(3')-II (or nptII); confers resistance to neomycin, kanamycin, and G418 (Geneticin®)
   5394..5546    +  CDS            ble (fragment): BLE_KLEPN - Experimental evidence at protein level: Swiss-Prot protein existence level 1. Binding protein with a strong affinity to the bleomycin family of antibiotics. Binds to CL990; an antimitotic-antibiotic compound. From Klebsiella pneumoniae.
   5605..5652    +  polyA_signal   HSV TK poly(A) signal: herpes simplex virus thymidine kinase polyadenylation signal (Cole and Stacy, 1985)
   5743..5759    -  polyA_signal   bGH poly(A) signal (fragment): bovine growth hormone polyadenylation signal
   5981..6569    +  rep_origin     ori: high-copy-number ColE1/pMB1/pBR322/pUC origin of replication
>Addgene plasmid #103812 | pCIBN-hTRF2-tagRFP-T | depositor full sequence | sequence record 196695 | Full Sequence
TAGTTATTAATAGTAATCAATTACGGGGTCATTAGTTCATAGCCCATATATGGAGTTCCGCGTTACATAA
CTTACGGTAAATGGCCCGCCTGGCTGACCGCCCAACGACCCCCGCCCATTGACGTCAATAATGACGTATG
TTCCCATAGTAACGCCAATAGGGACTTTCCATTGACGTCAATGGGTGGAGTATTTACGGTAAACTGCCCA
CTTGGCAGTACATCAAGTGTATCATATGCCAAGTACGCCCCCTATTGACGTCAATGACGGTAAATGGCCC
GCCTGGCATTATGCCCAGTACATGACCTTATGGGACTTTCCTACTTGGCAGTACATCTACGTATTAGTCA
TCGCTATTACCATGGTGATGCGGTTTTGGCAGTACATCAATGGGCGTGGATAGCGGTTTGACTCACGGGG
ATTTCCAAGTCTCCACCCCATTGACGTCAATGGGAGTTTGTTTTGGCACCAAAATCAACGGGACTTTCCA
AAATGTCGTAACAACTCCGCCCCATTGACGCAAATGGGCGGTAGGCGTGTACGGTGGGAGGTCTATATAA
GCAGAGCTGGTTTAGTGAACCGTCAGATCCGCTAGCGCCACCATGAATGGAGCTATAGGAGGTGACCTTT
TGCTCAATTTTCCTGACATGTCGGTCCTAGAGCGCCAAAGGGCTCACCTCAAGTACCTCAATCCCACCTT
TGATTCTCCTCTCGCCGGCTTCTTTGCCGATTCTTCAATGATTACCGGCGGCGAGATGGACAGCTATCTT
TCGACTGCCGGTTTGAATCTTCCGATGATGTACGGTGAGACGACGGTGGAAGGTGATTCAAGACTCTCAA
TTTCGCCGGAAACGACGCTTGGGACTGGAAATTTCAAGGCAGCGAAGTTTGATACAGAGACTAAGGATTG
TAATGAGGCGGCGAAGAAGATGACGATGAACAGAGATGACCTAGTAGAAGAAGGAGAAGAAGAGAAGTCG
AAAATAACAGAGCAAAACAATGGGAGCACAAAAAGCATCAAGAAGATGAAACACAAAGCCAAGAAAGAAG
AGAACAATTTCTCTAATGATTCATCTAAAGTGACGAAGGAATTGGAGAAAACGGATTATATTCATGTACC
GGTAATGGCGGGAGGAGGCGGGAGTAGCGACGGCAGCGGGCGGGCAGCTGGCAGGCGGGCGTCCCGCAGT
AGCGGGCGGGCCCGGCGGGGGCGCCACGAGCCGGGGCTGGGGGGCCCGGCGGAGCGCGGCGCGGGGGAGG
CACGGCTGGAAGAGGCAGTCAATCGCTGGGTGCTCAAGTTCTACTTCCACGAGGCGCTGCGGGCCTTTCG
GGGTAGCCGGTACGGGGACTTCAGACAGATCCGGGACATCATGCAGGCTTTGCTTGTCAGGCCCTTGGGG
AAGGAGCACACCGTGTCCCGATTGCTGCGGGTTATGCAGTGTCTGTCGCGGATTGAAGAAGGGGAAAATT
TAGACTGTTCCTTTGATATGGAGGCTGAGCTCACACCACTGGAATCAGCTATCAATGTGCTGGAGATGAT
TAAAACGGAATTTACACTGACAGAAGCAGTGGTCGAATCCAGTAGAAAACTGGTCAAGGAAGCTGCTGTC
ATTATTTGTATCAAAAACAAAGAATTTGAAAAGGCTTCAAAAATTTTGAAAAAACATATGTCCAAGGACC
CCACAACTCAGAAGCTGAGAAATGATCTCCTGAATATTATTCGAGAAAAGAACTTGGCCCATCCTGTTAT
CCAGAACTTTTCATATGAGACCTTCCAGCAGAAGATGCTGCGCTTCCTGGAGAGCCACCTGGATGACGCC
GAGCCCTACCTCCTCACGATGGCCAAAAAGGCTTTGAAATCTGAGTCCGCTGCCTCAAGTACAGGGAAGG
AAGATAAACAGCCAGCACCAGGGCCTGTGGAAAAGCCACCCAGAGAACCCGCAAGGCAGCTACGGAATCC
TCCAACCACCATTGGAATGATGACTCTGAAAGCAGCTTTCAAGACTCTGTCTGGTGCACAGGATTCTGAG
GCAGCCTTTGCAAAACTGGACCAGAAGGATCTGGTTCTTCCTACTCAAGCTCTCCCAGCATCACCAGCCC
TCAAAAACAAGAGACCCAGAAAAGATGAAAACGAAAGTTCAGCCCCGGCTGACGGTGAGGGTGGCTCGGA
ACTGCAGCCCAAGAACAAGCGCATGACAATAAGCAGATTGGTCTTGGAGGAGGACAGCCAGAGTACTGAG
CCCAGCGCAGGCCTCAACTCCTCCCAGGAGGCCGCTTCAGCGCCACCATCCAAGCCCACCGTTCTCAACC
AACCCCTCCCTGGAGAGAAGAATCCCAAAGTACCCAAAGGCAAGTGGAACAGCTCTAATGGGGTTGAAGA
AAAGGAGACTTGGGTGGAAGAGGATGAACTGTTTCAAGTTCAGGCACCAGATGAAGACAGTACAACCAAT
ATAACA
[164 nt withheld, positions 2457-2620]
GAAGCTTATGGTGTCTAAGGGCGAAGAGCTGATTAAGGAGAACATGCACATGAAGCTGTACATGGAGGGC
ACCGTGAACAACCACCACTTCAAGTGCACATCCGAGGGCGAAGGCAAGCCCTACGAGGGCACCCAGACCA
TGAGAATCAAGGTGGTCGAGGGCGGCCCTCTCCCCTTCGCCTTCGACATCCTGGCTACCAGCTTCATGTA
CGGCAGCAGAACCTTCATCAACCACACCCAGGGCATCCCCGATTTCTTTAAGCAGTCCTTCCCTGAGGGC
TTCACATGGGAGAGAGTCACCACATACGAAGACGGGGGCGTGCTGACCGCTACCCAGGACACCAGCCTCC
AGGACGGCTGCCTCATCTACAACGTCAAGATCAGAGGGGTGAACTTCCCATCCAACGGCCCTGTGATGCA
GAAGAAAACACTCGGCTGGGAGGCCAACACCGAGATGCTGTACCCCGCTGACGGCGGCCTGGAAGGCAGA
ACCGACATGGCCCTGAAGCTCGTGGGCGGGGGCCACCTGATCTGCAACTTCAAGACCACATACAGATCCA
AGAAACCCGCTAAGAACCTCAAGATGCCCGGCGTCTACTATGTGGACCACAGACTGGAAAGAATCAAGGA
GGCCGACAAAGAGACCTACGTCGAGCAGCACGAGGTGGCTGTGGCCAGATACTGCGACCTCCCTAGCAAA
CTGGGGCACAAACTTAATTAAGGATCCACCGGATCTAGATAACTGATCATAATCAGCCATACCACATTTG
TAGAGGTTTTACTTGCTTTAAAAAACCTCCCACACCTCCCCCTGAACCTGAAACATAAAATGAATGCAAT
TGTTGTTGTTAACTTGTTTATTGCAGCTTATAATGGTTACAAATAAAGCAATAGCATCACAAATTTCACA
AATAAAGCATTTTTTTCACTGCATTCTAGTTGTGGTTTGTCCAAACTCATCAATGTATCTTAACGCGTAA
ATTGTAAGCGTTAATATTTTGTTAAAATTCGCGTTAAATTTTTGTTAAATCAGCTCATTTTTTAACCAAT
AGGCCGAAATCGGCAAAATCCCTTATAAATCAAAAGAATAGACCGAGATAGGGT
[37 nt withheld, positions 3725-3761]
AAAGAACGTGGACTCCAACGTCAAAGG
[49 nt withheld, positions 3789-3837]
T
[91 nt withheld, positions 3839-3929]
G
[124 nt withheld, positions 3931-4054]
CAGGTGGCACTTTTCGGGGAAATGTGCGCGGAACCCCTATTTGTTTATTTTTCTAAATACATTCAAATAT
GTATCCGCTCATGAGACAATAACCCTGATAAATGCTTCAATAATATTGAAAAAGGAAGAGTCCTGAGGCG
GAAAGAACCAGCTGTGGAATGTGTGTCAGTTAGGGTGTGGAAAGTCCCCAGGCTCCCCAGCAGGCAGAAG
TATGCAAAGCATGCATCTCAATTAGTCAGCAACCAGGTGTGGAAAGTCCCCAGGCTCCCCAGCAGGCAGA
AGTATGCAAAGCATGCATCTCAATTAGTCAGCAACCATAGTCCCGCCCCTAACTCCGCCCATCCCGCCCC
TAACTCCGCCCAGTTCCGCCCATTCTCCGCCCCATGGCTGACTAATTTTTTTTATTTATGCAGAGGCCGA
GGCCGCCTCGGCCTCTGAGCTATTCCAGAAGTAGTGAGGAGGCTTTTTTGGAGGCCTAGGCTTTTGCAAA
GATCGATCAAGAGACAGGATGAGGATCGTTTCGCATGATTGAACAAGATGGATTGCACGCAGGTTCTCCG
GCCGCTTGGGTGGAGAGGCTATTCGGCTATGACTGGGCACAACAGACAATCGGCTGCTCTGATGCCGCCG
TGTTCCGGCTGTCAGCGCAGGGGCGCCCGGTTCTTTTTGTCAAGACCGACCTGTCCGGTGCCCTGAATGA
ACTGCAAGACGAGGCAGCGCGGCTATCGTGGCTGGCCACGACGGGCGTTCCTTGCGCAGCTGTGCTCGAC
GTTGTCACTGAAGCGGGAAGGGACTGGCTGCTATTGGGCGAAGTGCCGGGGCAGGATCTCCTGTCATCTC
ACCTTGCTCCTGCCGAGAAAGTATCCATCATGGCTGATGCAATGCGGCGGCTGCATACGCTTGATCCGGC
TACCTGCCCATTCGACCACCAAGCGAAACATCGCATCGAGCGAGCACGTACTCGGATGGAAGCCGGTCTT
GTCGATCAGGATGATCTGGACGAAGAGCATCAGGGGCTCGCGCCAGCCGAACTGTTCGCCAGGCTCAAGG
CGAGCATGCCCGACGGCGAGGATCTCGTCGTGACCCATGGCGATGCCTGCTTGCCGAATATCATGGTGGA
AAATGGCCGCTTTTCTGGATTCATCGACTGTGGCCGGCTGGGTGTGGCGGACCGCTATCAGGACATAGCG
TTGGCTACCCGTGATATTGCTGAAGAGCTTGGCGGCGAATGGGCTGACCGCTTCCTCGTGCTTTACGGTA
TCGCCGCTCCCGATTCGCAGCGCATCGCCTTCTATCGCCTTCTTGACGAGTTCTTCTGAGCGGGACTCTG
GGGTTCGAAATGACCGACCAAGCGACGCCCAACCTGCCATCACGAGATTTCGATTCCACCGCCGCCTTCT
ATGAAAGGTTGGGCTTCGGAATCGTTTTCCGGGACGCCGGCTGGATGATCCTCCAGCGCGGGGATCTCAT
GCTGGAGTTCTTCGCCCACCCTAGGGGGAGGCTAACTGAAACACGGAAGGAGACAATACCGGAAGGAACC
CGCGCTATGACGGCAATAAAAAGACAGAATAAAACGCACGGTGTTGGGTCGTTTGTTCATAAACGCGGGG
TTCGGTCCCAGGGCTGGCACTCTGTCGATACCCCACCGAGACCCCATTGGGGCCAATACGCCCGCGTTTC
TTCCTTTTCCCCACCCCACCCCCCAAGTTCGGGTGAAGGCCCAGGGCTCGCAGCCAACGTCGGGGCGGCA
GGCCCTGCCATAGCCTCAGGTTACTCATATATACTTTAGATTGATTTAAAACTTCATTTTTAATTTAAAA
GGATCTAGGTGAAGATCCTTTTTGATAATCTCATGACCAAAATCCCTTAACGTGAGTTTTCGTTCCACTG
AGCGTCAGACCCCGTAGAAAAGATCAAAGGATCTTCTTGAGATCCTTTTTTTCTGCGCGTAATCTGCTGC
TTGCAAACAAAAAAACCACCGCTACCAGCGGTGGTTTGTTTGCCGGATCAAGAGCTACCAACTCTTTTTC
CGAAGGTAACTGGCTTCAGCAGAGCGCAGATACCAAATACTGTCCTTCTAGTGTAGCCGTAGTTAGGCCA
CCACTTCAAGAACTCTGTAGCACCGCCTACATACCTCGCTCTGCTAATCCTGTTACCAGTGGCTGCTGCC
AGTGGCGATAAGTCGTGTCTTACCGGGTTGGACTCAAGACGATAGTTACCGGATAAGGCGCAGCGGTCGG
GCTGAACGGGGGGTTCGTGCACACAGCCCAGCTTGGAGCGAACGACCTACACCGAACTGAGATACCTACA
GCGTGAGCTATGAGAAAGCGCCACGCTTCCCGAAGGGAGAAAGGCGGACAGGTATCCGGTAAGCGGCAGG
GTCGGAACAGGAGAGCGCACGAGGGAGCTTCCAGGGGGAAACGCCTGGTATCTTTATAGTCCTGTCGGGT
TTCGCCACCTCTGACTTGAGCGTCGATTTTTGTGATGCTCGTCAGGGGGGCGGAGCCTATGGAAAAACGC
CAGCAACGCGGCCTTTTTACGGTTCCTGGCCTTTTGCTGGCCTTTTGCTCACATGTTCTTTCCTGCGTTA
TCCCCTGATTCTGTGGATAACCGTATTACCGCCATGCAT
