Features (pLannotate 1.2.2; 15 found; start..end, strand, type, name):
     56..359     +  enhancer       CMV enhancer: human cytomegalovirus immediate early enhancer
    360..563     +  promoter       CMV promoter: human cytomegalovirus (CMV) immediate early promoter
    598..1107    +  CDS            CIBN: N-terminal portion of the CIB1 transcription factor from Arabidopsis thaliana binds to CRY2 (cryptochrome 2) that has absorbed blue light (Kennedy et al., 2010)
   1120..2613    +  CDS            TERF2 (fragment) (sequence partly withheld): TERF2_HUMAN - Also known as TRBF2, TRF2. Experimental evidence at protein level: Swiss-Prot protein existence level 1. Binds the telomeric double-stranded 5'-TTAGGG-3' repeat and plays a central role in telomere maintenance and protection against end-to-end fusion of chromosomes. In addition to its telomeric DNA- binding role, required to recruit a number of factors and enzymes required for telomere protection, including the shelterin complex, TERF2IP/RAP1 and DCLRE1B/Apollo. Component of the shelterin complex (telosome) that is involved in the regulation of telomere length and protection. She
   2623..3334    +  CDS            TagRFP (fragment): monomeric derivative of red fluorescent protein from Entacmaea quadricolor (Merzlyak et al., 2007) mammalian codon-optimized
   3359..3443    +  CDS            large T antigen (fragment): large T antigen from SV40 (simian virus 40)
   3466..3587    +  polyA_signal   SV40 poly(A) signal: SV40 polyadenylation signal
   3621..4049    -  rep_origin     f1 ori (sequence partly withheld): f1 bacteriophage origin of replication; arrow indicates direction of (+) strand synthesis
   4076..4180    +  promoter       AmpR promoter: bla
   4182..4539    +  promoter       SV40 promoter: SV40 enhancer and early promoter
   4574..5368    +  CDS            NeoR/KanR: aminoglycoside phosphotransferase from Tn5; aph(3')-II (or nptII); confers resistance to neomycin, kanamycin, and G418 (Geneticin®)
   5389..5541    +  CDS            ble (fragment): BLE_KLEPN - Experimental evidence at protein level: Swiss-Prot protein existence level 1. Binding protein with a strong affinity to the bleomycin family of antibiotics. Binds to CL990; an antimitotic-antibiotic compound. From Klebsiella pneumoniae.
   5600..5647    +  polyA_signal   HSV TK poly(A) signal: herpes simplex virus thymidine kinase polyadenylation signal (Cole and Stacy, 1985)
   5738..5754    -  polyA_signal   bGH poly(A) signal (fragment): bovine growth hormone polyadenylation signal
   5976..6564    +  rep_origin     ori: high-copy-number ColE1/pMB1/pBR322/pUC origin of replication
>Addgene plasmid #103812 | pCIBN-hTRF2-tagRFP-T | addgene full sequence | sequence record 199277 | Addgene NGS Result
ATTAATAGTAATCAATTACGGGGTCATTAGTTCATAGCCCATATATGGAGTTCCGCGTTACATAACTTAC
GGTAAATGGCCCGCCTGGCTGACCGCCCAACGACCCCCGCCCATTGACGTCAATAATGACGTATGTTCCC
ATAGTAACGCCAATAGGGACTTTCCATTGACGTCAATGGGTGGAGTATTTACGGTAAACTGCCCACTTGG
CAGTACATCAAGTGTATCATATGCCAAGTACGCCCCCTATTGACGTCAATGACGGTAAATGGCCCGCCTG
GCATTATGCCCAGTACATGACCTTATGGGACTTTCCTACTTGGCAGTACATCTACGTATTAGTCATCGCT
ATTACCATGGTGATGCGGTTTTGGCAGTACATCAATGGGCGTGGATAGCGGTTTGACTCACGGGGATTTC
CAAGTCTCCACCCCATTGACGTCAATGGGAGTTTGTTTTGGCACCAAAATCAACGGGACTTTCCAAAATG
TCGTAACAACTCCGCCCCATTGACGCAAATGGGCGGTAGGCGTGTACGGTGGGAGGTCTATATAAGCAGA
GCTGGTTTAGTGAACCGTCAGATCCGCTAGCGCCACCATGAATGGAGCTATAGGAGGTGACCTTTTGCTC
AATTTTCCTGACATGTCGGTCCTAGAGCGCCAAAGGGCTCACCTCAAGTACCTCAATCCCACCTTTGATT
CTCCTCTCGCCGGCTTCTTTGCCGATTCTTCAATGATTACCGGCGGCGAGATGGACAGCTATCTTTCGAC
TGCCGGTTTGAATCTTCCGATGATGTACGGTGAGACGACGGTGGAAGGTGATTCAAGACTCTCAATTTCG
CCGGAAACGACGCTTGGGACTGGAAATTTCAAGGCAGCGAAGTTTGATACAGAGACTAAGGATTGTAATG
AGGCGGCGAAGAAGATGACGATGAACAGAGATGACCTAGTAGAAGAAGGAGAAGAAGAGAAGTCGAAAAT
AACAGAGCAAAACAATGGGAGCACAAAAAGCATCAAGAAGATGAAACACAAAGCCAAGAAAGAAGAGAAC
AATTTCTCTAATGATTCATCTAAAGTGACGAAGGAATTGGAGAAAACGGATTATATTCATGTACCGGTAA
TGGCGGGAGGAGGCGGGAGTAGCGACGGCAGCGGGCGGGCAGCTGGCAGGCGGGCGTCCCGCAGTAGCGG
GCGGGCCCGGCGGGGGCGCCACGAGCCGGGGCTGGGGGGCCCGGCGGAGCGCGGCGCGGGGGAGGCACGG
CTGGAAGAGGCAGTCAATCGCTGGGTGCTCAAGTTCTACTTCCACGAGGCGCTGCGGGCCTTTCGGGGTA
GCCGGTACGGGGACTTCAGACAGATCCGGGACATCATGCAGGCTTTGCTTGTCAGGCCCTTGGGGAAGGA
GCACACCGTGTCCCGATTGCTGCGGGTTATGCAGTGTCTGTCGCGGATTGAAGAAGGGGAAAATTTAGAC
TGTTCCTTTGATATGGAGGCTGAGCTCACACCACTGGAATCAGCTATCAATGTGCTGGAGATGATTAAAA
CGGAATTTACACTGACAGAAGCAGTGGTCGAATCCAGTAGAAAACTGGTCAAGGAAGCTGCTGTCATTAT
TTGTATCAAAAACAAAGAATTTGAAAAGGCTTCAAAAATTTTGAAAAAACATATGTCCAAGGACCCCACA
ACTCAGAAGCTGAGAAATGATCTCCTGAATATTATTCGAGAAAAGAACTTGGCCCATCCTGTTATCCAGA
ACTTTTCATATGAGACCTTCCAGCAGAAGATGCTGCGCTTCCTGGAGAGCCACCTGGATGACGCCGAGCC
CTACCTCCTCACGATGGCCAAAAAGGCTTTGAAATCTGAGTCCGCTGCCTCAAGTACAGGGAAGGAAGAT
AAACAGCCAGCACCAGGGCCTGTGGAAAAGCCACCCAGAGAACCCGCAAGGCAGCTACGGAATCCTCCAA
CCACCATTGGAATGATGACTCTGAAAGCAGCTTTCAAGACTCTGTCTGGTGCACAGGATTCTGAGGCAGC
CTTTGCAAAACTGGACCAGAAGGATCTGGTTCTTCCTACTCAAGCTCTCCCAGCATCACCAGCCCTCAAA
AACAAGAGACCCAGAAAAGATGAAAACGAAAGTTCAGCCCCGGCTGACGGTGAGGGTGGCTCGGAACTGC
AGCCCAAGAACAAGCGCATGACAATAAGCAGATTGGTCTTGGAGGAGGACAGCCAGAGTACTGAGCCCAG
CGCAGGCCTCAACTCCTCCCAGGAGGCCGCTTCAGCGCCACCATCCAAGCCCACCGTTCTCAACCAACCC
CTCCCTGGAGAGAAGAATCCCAAAGTACCCAAAGGCAAGTGGAACAGCTCTAATGGGGTTGAAGAAAAGG
AGACTTGGGTGGAAGAGGATGAACTGTTTCAAGTTCAGGCACCAGATGAAGACAGTACAACCAATATAAC
A
[164 nt withheld, positions 2452-2615]
GAAGCTTATGGTGTCTAAGGGCGAAGAGCTGATTAAGGAGAACATGCACATGAAGCTGTACATGGAGGGC
ACCGTGAACAACCACCACTTCAAGTGCACATCCGAGGGCGAAGGCAAGCCCTACGAGGGCACCCAGACCA
TGAGAATCAAGGTGGTCGAGGGCGGCCCTCTCCCCTTCGCCTTCGACATCCTGGCTACCAGCTTCATGTA
CGGCAGCAGAACCTTCATCAACCACACCCAGGGCATCCCCGACTTCTTTAAGCAGTCCTTCCCTGAGGGC
TTCACATGGGAGAGAGTCACCACATACGAAGACGGGGGCGTGCTGACCGCTACCCAGGACACCAGCCTCC
AGGACGGCTGCCTCATCTACAACGTCAAGATCAGAGGGGTGAACTTCCCATCCAACGGCCCTGTGATGCA
GAAGAAAACACTCGGCTGGGAGGCCAACACCGAGATGCTGTACCCCGCTGACGGCGGCCTGGAAGGCAGA
ACCGACATGGCCCTGAAGCTCGTGGGCGGGGGCCACCTGATCTGCAACTTCAAGACCACATACAGATCCA
AGAAACCCGCTAAGAACCTCAAGATGCCCGGCGTCTACTATGTGGACCACAGACTGGAAAGAATCAAGGA
GGCCGACAAAGAGACCTACGTCGAGCAGCACGAGGTGGCTGTGGCCAGATACTGCGACCTCCCTAGCAAA
CTGGGGCACAAACTTAATTAAGGATCCACCGGATCTAGATAACTGATCATAATCAGCCATACCACATTTG
TAGAGGTTTTACTTGCTTTAAAAAACCTCCCACACCTCCCCCTGAACCTGAAACATAAAATGAATGCAAT
TGTTGTTGTTAACTTGTTTATTGCAGCTTATAATGGTTACAAATAAAGCAATAGCATCACAAATTTCACA
AATAAAGCATTTTTTTCACTGCATTCTAGTTGTGGTTTGTCCAAACTCATCAATGTATCTTAACGCGTAA
ATTGTAAGCGTTAATATTTTGTTAAAATTCGCGTTAAATTTTTGTTAAATCAGCTCATTTTTTAACCAAT
AGGCCGAAATCGGCAAAATCCCTTATAAATCAAAAGAATAGACCGAGATAGGGT
[37 nt withheld, positions 3720-3756]
AAAGAACGTGGACTCCAACGTCAAAGG
[49 nt withheld, positions 3784-3832]
T
[91 nt withheld, positions 3834-3924]
G
[124 nt withheld, positions 3926-4049]
CAGGTGGCACTTTTCGGGGAAATGTGCGCGGAACCCCTATTTGTTTATTTTTCTAAATACATTCAAATAT
GTATCCGCTCATGAGACAATAACCCTGATAAATGCTTCAATAATATTGAAAAAGGAAGAGTCCTGAGGCG
GAAAGAACCAGCTGTGGAATGTGTGTCAGTTAGGGTGTGGAAAGTCCCCAGGCTCCCCAGCAGGCAGAAG
TATGCAAAGCATGCATCTCAATTAGTCAGCAACCAGGTGTGGAAAGTCCCCAGGCTCCCCAGCAGGCAGA
AGTATGCAAAGCATGCATCTCAATTAGTCAGCAACCATAGTCCCGCCCCTAACTCCGCCCATCCCGCCCC
TAACTCCGCCCAGTTCCGCCCATTCTCCGCCCCATGGCTGACTAATTTTTTTTATTTATGCAGAGGCCGA
GGCCGCCTCGGCCTCTGAGCTATTCCAGAAGTAGTGAGGAGGCTTTTTTGGAGGCCTAGGCTTTTGCAAA
GATCGATCAAGAGACAGGATGAGGATCGTTTCGCATGATTGAACAAGATGGATTGCACGCAGGTTCTCCG
GCCGCTTGGGTGGAGAGGCTATTCGGCTATGACTGGGCACAACAGACAATCGGCTGCTCTGATGCCGCCG
TGTTCCGGCTGTCAGCGCAGGGGCGCCCGGTTCTTTTTGTCAAGACCGACCTGTCCGGTGCCCTGAATGA
ACTGCAAGACGAGGCAGCGCGGCTATCGTGGCTGGCCACGACGGGCGTTCCTTGCGCAGCTGTGCTCGAC
GTTGTCACTGAAGCGGGAAGGGACTGGCTGCTATTGGGCGAAGTGCCGGGGCAGGATCTCCTGTCATCTC
ACCTTGCTCCTGCCGAGAAAGTATCCATCATGGCTGATGCAATGCGGCGGCTGCATACGCTTGATCCGGC
TACCTGCCCATTCGACCACCAAGCGAAACATCGCATCGAGCGAGCACGTACTCGGATGGAAGCCGGTCTT
GTCGATCAGGATGATCTGGACGAAGAGCATCAGGGGCTCGCGCCAGCCGAACTGTTCGCCAGGCTCAAGG
CGAGCATGCCCGACGGCGAGGATCTCGTCGTGACCCATGGCGATGCCTGCTTGCCGAATATCATGGTGGA
AAATGGCCGCTTTTCTGGATTCATCGACTGTGGCCGGCTGGGTGTGGCGGACCGCTATCAGGACATAGCG
TTGGCTACCCGTGATATTGCTGAAGAGCTTGGCGGCGAATGGGCTGACCGCTTCCTCGTGCTTTACGGTA
TCGCCGCTCCCGATTCGCAGCGCATCGCCTTCTATCGCCTTCTTGACGAGTTCTTCTGAGCGGGACTCTG
GGGTTCGAAATGACCGACCAAGCGACGCCCAACCTGCCATCACGAGATTTCGATTCCACCGCCGCCTTCT
ATGAAAGGTTGGGCTTCGGAATCGTTTTCCGGGACGCCGGCTGGATGATCCTCCAGCGCGGGGATCTCAT
GCTGGAGTTCTTCGCCCACCCTAGGGGGAGGCTAACTGAAACACGGAAGGAGACAATACCGGAAGGAACC
CGCGCTATGACGGCAATAAAAAGACAGAATAAAACGCACGGTGTTGGGTCGTTTGTTCATAAACGCGGGG
TTCGGTCCCAGGGCTGGCACTCTGTCGATACCCCACCGAGACCCCATTGGGGCCAATACGCCCGCGTTTC
TTCCTTTTCCCCACCCCACCCCCCAAGTTCGGGTGAAGGCCCAGGGCTCGCAGCCAACGTCGGGGCGGCA
GGCCCTGCCATAGCCTCAGGTTACTCATATATACTTTAGATTGATTTAAAACTTCATTTTTAATTTAAAA
GGATCTAGGTGAAGATCCTTTTTGATAATCTCATGACCAAAATCCCTTAACGTGAGTTTTCGTTCCACTG
AGCGTCAGACCCCGTAGAAAAGATCAAAGGATCTTCTTGAGATCCTTTTTTTCTGCGCGTAATCTGCTGC
TTGCAAACAAAAAAACCACCGCTACCAGCGGTGGTTTGTTTGCCGGATCAAGAGCTACCAACTCTTTTTC
CGAAGGTAACTGGCTTCAGCAGAGCGCAGATACCAAATACTGTTCTTCTAGTGTAGCCGTAGTTAGGCCA
CCACTTCAAGAACTCTGTAGCACCGCCTACATACCTCGCTCTGCTAATCCTGTTACCAGTGGCTGCTGCC
AGTGGCGATAAGTCGTGTCTTACCGGGTTGGACTCAAGACGATAGTTACCGGATAAGGCGCAGCGGTCGG
GCTGAACGGGGGGTTCGTGCACACAGCCCAGCTTGGAGCGAACGACCTACACCGAACTGAGATACCTACA
GCGTGAGCTATGAGAAAGCGCCACGCTTCCCGAAGGGAGAAAGGCGGACAGGTATCCGGTAAGCGGCAGG
GTCGGAACAGGAGAGCGCACGAGGGAGCTTCCAGGGGGAAACGCCTGGTATCTTTATAGTCCTGTCGGGT
TTCGCCACCTCTGACTTGAGCGTCGATTTTTGTGATGCTCGTCAGGGGGGCGGAGCCTATGGAAAAACGC
CAGCAACGCGGCCTTTTTACGGTTCCTGGCCTTTTGCTGGCCTTTTGCTCACATGTTCTTTCCTGCGTTA
TCCCCTGATTCTGTGGATAACCGTATTACCGCCATGCATTAGTT
