>Addgene plasmid #103812 | pCIBN-hTRF2-tagRFP-T | depositor partial sequence | sequence record 196696 | CIBN
ATGAATGGAGCTATAGGAGGTGACCTTTTGCTCAATTTTCCTGACATGTCGGTCCTAGAGCGCCAAAGGG
CTCACCTCAAGTACCTCAATCCCACCTTTGATTCTCCTCTCGCCGGCTTCTTTGCCGATTCTTCAATGAT
TACCGGCGGCGAGATGGACAGCTATCTTTCGACTGCCGGTTTGAATCTTCCGATGATGTACGGTGAGACG
ACGGTGGAAGGTGATTCAAGACTCTCAATTTCGCCGGAAACGACGCTTGGGACTGGAAATTTCAAGGCAG
CGAAGTTTGATACAGAGACTAAGGATTGTAATGAGGCGGCGAAGAAGATGACGATGAACAGAGATGACCT
AGTAGAAGAAGGAGAAGAAGAGAAGTCGAAAATAACAGAGCAAAACAATGGGAGCACAAAAAGCATCAAG
AAGATGAAACACAAAGCCAAGAAAGAAGAGAACAATTTCTCTAATGATTCATCTAAAGTGACGAAGGAAT
TGGAGAAAACGGATTATATTCAT
