>Addgene plasmid #103812 | pCIBN-hTRF2-tagRFP-T | depositor partial sequence | sequence record 196697 | hTRF2
ATGGCGGGAGGAGGCGGGAGTAGCGACGGCAGCGGGCGGGCAGCTGGCAGGCGGGCGTCCCGCAGTAGCG
GGCGGGCCCGGCGGGGGCGCCACGAGCCGGGGCTGGGGGGCCCGGCGGAGCGCGGCGCGGGGGAGGCACG
GCTGGAAGAGGCAGTCAATCGCTGGGTGCTCAAGTTCTACTTCCACGAGGCGCTGCGGGCCTTTCGGGGT
AGCCGGTACGGGGACTTCAGACAGATCCGGGACATCATGCAGGCTTTGCTTGTCAGGCCCTTGGGGAAGG
AGCACACCGTGTCCCGATTGCTGCGGGTTATGCAGTGTCTGTCGCGGATTGAAGAAGGGGAAAATTTAGA
CTGTTCCTTTGATATGGAGGCTGAGCTCACACCACTGGAATCAGCTATCAATGTGCTGGAGATGATTAAA
ACGGAATTTACACTGACAGAAGCAGTGGTCGAATCCAGTAGAAAACTGGTCAAGGAAGCTGCTGTCATTA
TTTGTATCAAAAACAAAGAATTTGAAAAGGCTTCAAAAATTTTGAAAAAACATATGTCCAAGGACCCCAC
AACTCAGAAGCTGAGAAATGATCTCCTGAATATTATTCGAGAAAAGAACTTGGCCCATCCTGTTATCCAG
AACTTTTCATATGAGACCTTCCAGCAGAAGATGCTGCGCTTCCTGGAGAGCCACCTGGATGACGCCGAGC
CCTACCTCCTCACGATGGCCAAAAAGGCTTTGAAATCTGAGTCCGCTGCCTCAAGTACAGGGAAGGAAGA
TAAACAGCCAGCACCAGGGCCTGTGGAAAAGCCACCCAGAGAACCCGCAAGGCAGCTACGGAATCCTCCA
ACCACCATTGGAATGATGACTCTGAAAGCAGCTTTCAAGACTCTGTCTGGTGCACAGGATTCTGAGGCAG
CCTTTGCAAAACTGGACCAGAAGGATCTGGTTCTTCCTACTCAAGCTCTCCCAGCATCACCAGCCCTCAA
AAACAAGAGACCCAGAAAAGATGAAAACGAAAGTTCAGCCCCGGCTGACGGTGAGGGTGGCTCGGAACTG
CAGCCCAAGAACAAGCGCATGACAATAAGCAGATTGGTCTTGGAGGAGGACAGCCAGAGTACTGAGCCCA
GCGCAGGCCTCAACTCCTCCCAGGAGGCCGCTTCAGCGCCACCATCCAAGCCCACCGTTCTCAACCAACC
CCTCCCTGGAGAGAAGAATCCCAAAGTACCCAAAGGCAAGTGGAACAGCTCTAATGGGGTTGAAGAAAAG
GAGACTTGGGTGGAAGAGGATGAACTGTTTCAAGTTCAGGCACCAGATGAAGACAGTACAACCAATATAA
CA
[165 nt withheld, positions 1333-1497]
